Addgene plasmid #20927: pEP4 E02S ET2K
Purpose: used in the derivation of human iPS cells using non-integrating episomal vectors; expresses Oct4 and Sox2; SV40LT and Klf4
Depositing lab: James Thomson. Depositing organization: University of Wisconsin, Madison. Publication: Human Induced Pluripotent Stem Cells Free of Vector and Transgene Sequences. Yu J, Hu K, Smuga-Otto K, Tian S, Stewart R, Slukvin II, Thomson JA. Science. 2009 Mar 26. 10.1126/science.1172482 PubMed 19325077.
Backbone
  Vector backbone: pCEP4
  Backbone manufacturer: Invitrogen
  Backbone size w/o insert (bp): 10600
  Vector type: Episomal/EBNA
Growth in bacteria
  Bacterial resistance: Ampicillin, 100 μg/mL
  Growth temperature: 37°C
  Growth strain: Top10F'
  Growth instructions: Top10 "Extremely" low copy number
  Copy number: Low Copy
Gene/Insert
  Gene/Insert name: Oct4 and Sox2; SV40LT and Klf4
  Species: H. sapiens (human)
  Insert size (bp): 6900
  GenBank ID: NM_002701 NM_004235.5 NM_003106
  Entrez Gene: SOX2 (a.k.a. ANOP3, MCOPS3); POU5F1 (a.k.a. OCT3, OCT4, OCT4Borf1, OTF-3, OTF3, OTF4, Oct-3, Oct-4, Oct3/4); KLF4 (a.k.a. EZF, GKLF)
  Cloning method: Restriction Enzyme; 5′ cloning site multiple (unknown if destroyed); 3′ cloning site multiple (unknown if destroyed)
  Sequencing primers: 5′ na
Terms and licenses: Academic/Nonprofit Terms; Industry Terms: Not Available to Industry
Depositor comments: Please note Addgene Quality Control sequence found mutation K278T in KLF4. Oct4 and Sox2 are coexpressed under a strong EF promoter. SV40LT and Klf4 are coexpressed under a separate (but identical) EF promoter. This plasmid contains EBNA-1 and OriP for limited maintenance in mammalian cells. These plasmids were used at concentrations of >1.5 mg/ml. When preparing these plasmids for transfection, 3 low concentration maxipreps are done and the elution is combined in about 700 ul. Addgene recommends screening 3-5 colonies immediately upon receipt, as this plasmid may be prone to recombination.
How to cite: pEP4 E02S ET2K was a gift from James Thomson (Addgene plasmid # 20927 ; http://n2t.net/addgene:20927 ; RRID:Addgene_20927)
