[The description below was written by a language model from this plasmid's Addgene catalogue record and pLannotate feature annotations shown in this document.]
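Description:
pEP4 E02S ET2K is a large (about 17.5 kb) non-integrating episomal mammalian expression plasmid built on the pCEP4 backbone and designed for deriving human induced pluripotent stem cells without leaving vector or transgene sequences in the genome. In E. coli it replicates from a ColE1/pUC-type origin and is selected with ampicillin through the AmpR β-lactamase gene. Despite that origin, the record describes it as behaving as a very low copy plasmid. In human cells it persists extrachromosomally because it carries the Epstein-Barr virus oriP origin together with the EBNA1 gene, whose product binds oriP to drive replication and tether the plasmid to chromosomes. This maintenance is limited, so the episome can be lost over time from established lines. No mammalian drug-selection marker is annotated in the feature table.

The payload consists of two similarly arranged bicistronic cassettes in the same orientation, each driven by its own copy of the strong constitutive EF-1α promoter and followed by an SV40 polyadenylation signal. The first encodes human POU5F1 (OCT4), then an EMCV IRES2 element and human SOX2, so both factors are translated from one transcript. The second encodes SV40 large T antigen, an IRES2 and human KLF4. Repository quality-control sequencing found a K278T substitution in KLF4. The duplicated promoter, IRES and terminator sequences are a plausible reason the plasmid is flagged as prone to recombination, and checking several clones is advised. Small annotated fragments (rop, tet, CMV enhancer, EBV gL and BRRF2) appear to be backbone and cloning remnants rather than functional elements.
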