Features (pLannotate 1.2.2; 28 found; start..end, strand, type, name):
     13..1175    +  promoter       EF-1α promoter: strong constitutive promoter for human elongation factor EF-1α
   1202..1219    +  misc_feature   MCS (fragment): multiple cloning site
   1229..2308    +  CDS            POU5F1: PO5F1_HUMAN - Also known as OCT3, OCT4, OTF3. Experimental evidence at protein level: Swiss-Prot protein existence level 1. Transcription factor that binds to the octamer motif (5'- ATTTGCAT-3'). Forms a trimeric complex with SOX2 or SOX15 on DNA and controls the expression of a number of genes involved in embryonic development such as YES1, FGF4, UTF1 and ZFP206. Critical for early embryogenesis and for embryonic stem cell pluripotency. From Homo sapiens (Human).
   2385..2968    +  misc_feature   IRES2: internal ribosome entry site (IRES) of the encephalomyocarditis virus (EMCV)
   2991..3941    +  CDS            SOX2: SOX2_HUMAN - Experimental evidence at protein level: Swiss-Prot protein existence level 1. Transcription factor that forms a trimeric complex with OCT4 on DNA and controls the expression of a number of genes involved in embryonic development such as YES1, FGF4, UTF1 and ZFP206 (By similarity). Binds to the proximal enhancer region of NANOG (By similarity). Critical for early embryogenesis and for embryonic stem cell pluripotency (PubMed:18035408). Downstream SRRT target that mediates the promotion of neural stem cell self-renewal (By similarity). Keeps neural cells undifferentiated by countera
   3977..4111    -  polyA_signal   SV40 poly(A) signal: SV40 polyadenylation signal
   4134..4217    -  CDS            large T antigen (fragment): large T antigen from SV40 (simian virus 40)
   4220..4260    +  CDS            rop (fragment): Rop protein, which maintains plasmids at low copy number; rop
   4415..4440    -  CDS            bla(M) (fragment): β-lactamase lacking the signal sequence; bla(M); allows cytosolic expression of β-lactamase
   4614..4632    +  enhancer       CMV enhancer (fragment): human cytomegalovirus immediate early enhancer
   4641..5803    +  promoter       EF-1α promoter: strong constitutive promoter for human elongation factor EF-1α
   5830..5847    +  misc_feature   MCS (fragment): multiple cloning site
   5862..5904    +  misc_feature   MCS (fragment): multiple cloning site
   5946..8072    +  CDS            large T antigen: large T antigen from SV40 (simian virus 40)
   8163..8746    +  misc_feature   IRES2: internal ribosome entry site (IRES) of the encephalomyocarditis virus (EMCV)
   8772..10181   +  CDS            KLF4 (fragment): KLF4_HUMAN - Also known as EZF, GKLF. Experimental evidence at protein level: Swiss-Prot protein existence level 1. Transcription factor; can act both as activator and as repressor. Binds the 5'-CACCC-3' core sequence. Binds to the promoter region of its own gene and can activate its own transcription. Regulates the expression of key transcription factors during embryonic development. Plays an important role in maintaining embryonic stem cells, and in preventing their differentiation. Required for establishing the barrier function of the skin and for postnatal maturation and maintenance of the
  10223..10357   -  polyA_signal   SV40 poly(A) signal: SV40 polyadenylation signal
  10380..10463   -  CDS            large T antigen (fragment): large T antigen from SV40 (simian virus 40)
  10466..10506   +  CDS            rop (fragment): Rop protein, which maintains plasmids at low copy number; rop
  11088..12877   -  rep_origin     oriP: Epstein-Barr virus oriP replication origin (Yates et al., 2000)
  12878..13096   -  CDS            gL (fragment): GL_EBVB9 - Experimental evidence at protein level: Swiss-Prot protein existence level 1. The heterodimer glycoprotein H-glycoprotein L is required for the fusion of viral and plasma membranes leading to virus entry into the host cell. Acts as a functional inhibitor of gH and maintains gH in an inhibited form. Upon binding to host integrins, gL dissociates from gH leading to activation of the viral fusion glycoproteins gB and gH. Fusion of EBV with B-lymphocytes requires the additional receptor- binding protein gp42, which forms a complex with gH/gL. The heterodimer gH/gL targets also host EPHA
  13179..15104   -  CDS            EBNA1: Epstein-Barr nuclear antigen 1, also known as EBNA-1 crucial for latent viral infection, and for episomal amplification of vectors containing the oriP origin (Okita et al., 2013)
  15142..15486   -  CDS            BRRF2_EBVB9 (fragment): Protein inferred from homology: Swiss-Prot protein existence level 3. From Epstein-Barr virus (strain B95-8) (HHV-4) (Human herpesvirus 4).
  15489..15512   -  promoter       tet promoter (fragment): E. coli promoter for tetracycline efflux protein gene
  15629..15733   +  promoter       AmpR promoter: bla
  15734..16594   +  CDS            AmpR: β-lactamase; bla; confers resistance to ampicillin, carbenicillin, and related antibiotics
  16765..17353   +  rep_origin     ori: high-copy-number ColE1/pMB1/pBR322/pUC origin of replication
  17399..1       -  CDS            TcR (fragment) (across the origin): tetracycline efflux protein; tet; confers resistance to tetracycline
>Addgene plasmid #20927 | pEP4 E02S ET2K | depositor full sequence | sequence record 9763 | Author sequence
CTAGCTTCGTGAGGCTCCGGTGCCCGTCAGTGGGCAGAGCGCACATCGCCCACAGTCCCCGAGAAGTTGG
GGGGAGGGGTCGGCAATTGAACCGGTGCCTAGAGAAGGTGGCGCGGGGTAAACTGGGAAAGTGATGTCGT
GTACTGGCTCCGCCTTTTTCCCGAGGGTGGGGGAGAACCGTATATAAGTGCAGTAGTCGCCGTGAACGTT
CTTTTTCGCAACGGGTTTGCCGCCAGAACACAGGTAAGTGCCGTGTGTGGTTCCCGCGGGCCTGGCCTCT
TTACGGGTTATGGCCCTTGCGTGCCTTGAATTACTTCCACCTGGCTCCAGTACGTGATTCTTGATCCCGA
GCTGGAGCCAGGGGCGGGCCTTGCGCTTTAGGAGCCCCTTCGCCTCGTGCTTGAGTTGAGGCCTGGCCTG
GGCGCTGGGGCCGCCGCGTGCGAATCTGGTGGCACCTTCGCGCCTGTCTCGCTGCTTTCGATAAGTCTCT
AGCCATTTAAAATTTTTGATGACCTGCTGCGACGCTTTTTTTCTGGCAAGATAGTCTTGTAAATGCGGGC
CAGGATCTGCACACTGGTATTTCGGTTTTTGGGCCCGCGGCCGGCGACGGGGCCCGTGCGTCCCAGCGCA
CATGTTCGGCGAGGCGGGGCCTGCGAGCGCGGCCACCGAGAATCGGACGGGGGTAGTCTCAAGCTGGCCG
GCCTGCTCTGGTGCCTGGCCTCGCGCCGCCGTGTATCGCCCCGCCCTGGGCGGCAAGGCTGGCCCGGTCG
GCACCAGTTGCGTGAGCGGAAAGATGGCCGCTTCCCGGCCCTGCTCCAGGGGGCTCAAAATGGAGGACGC
GGCGCTCGGGAGAGCGGGCGGGTGAGTCACCCACACAAAGGAAAAGGGCCTTTCCGTCCTCAGCCGTCGC
TTCATGTGACTCCACGGAGTACCGGGCGCCGTCCAGGCACCTCGATTAGTTCTGGAGCTTTTGGAGTACG
TCGTCTTTAGGTTGGGGGGAGGGGTTTTATGCGATGGAGTTTCCCCACACTGAGTGGGTGGAGACTGAAG
TTAGGCCAGCTTGGCACTTGATGTAATTCTCGTTGGAATTTGCCCTTTTTGAGTTTGGATCTTGGTTCAT
TCTCAAGCCTCAGACAGTGGTTCAAAGTTTTTTTCTTCCATTTCAGGTGTCGTGAACACGTGGTCGCGGC
CAATTCTGCAGTCGAGCTCAAGCTTCGAACTAGTGATTATGGCGGGACACCTGGCTTCGGATTTCGCCTT
CTCGCCCCCTCCAGGTGGTGGAGGTGATGGGCCAGGGGGGCCGGAGCCGGGCTGGGTTGATCCTCGGACC
TGGCTAAGCTTCCAAGGCCCTCCTGGAGGGCCAGGAATCGGGCCGGGGGTTGGGCCAGGCTCTGAGGTGT
GGGGGATTCCCCCATGCCCCCCGCCGTATGAGTTCTGTGGGGGGATGGCGTACTGTGGGCCCCAGGTTGG
AGTGGGGCTAGTGCCCCAAGGCGGCTTGGAGACCTCTCAGCCTGAGGGTGAAGCANGAGTCGGGGTGGAG
AGCAACTCCGATGGGGCCTCCCCGGAGCCCTGCACCGTCACCCCTGGTGCCGTGAAGCTGGAGAAGGAGA
AGCTGGAGCAAAACCCGGAGGAGTCCCAGGACATCAAAGCTCTGCAGAAAGAACTCGAGCAATTTGCCAA
GCTCCTGAAGCAGAAGAGGATCACCCTGGGATATACACAGGCCGATGTGGGGCTCACCCTGGGGGTTCTA
TTTGGGAAGGTATTCAGCCAAACGACCATCTGCCGCTTTGAGGCTCTGCAGCTTAGCTTCAAGAACATGT
GTAAGCTGCGGCCCTTGCTGCAGAAGTGGGTGGAGGAAGCTGACAACAATGAAAATCTTCAGGAGATATG
CAAAGCAGAAACCCTCGTGCAGGCCCGAAAGAGAAAGCGAACCAGTATCGAGAACCGAGTGAGAGGCAAC
CTGGAGAATTTGTTCCTGCAGTGCCCGAAACCCACACTGCAGCAGATCAGCCACATCGCCCAGCAGCTTG
GGCTCGAGAAGGATGTGGTCCGAGTGTGGTTCTGTAACCGGCGCCAGAAGGGCAAGCGATCAAGCAGCGA
CTATGCACAACGAGAGGATTTTGAGGCTGCTGGGTCTCCTTTCTCAGGGGGACCAGTGTCCTTTCCTCTG
GCCCCAGGGCCCCATTTTGGTACCCCAGGCTATGGGAGCCCTCACTTCACTGCACTGTACTCCTCGGTCC
CTTTCCCTGAGGGGGAAGCCTTTCCCCCTGTCTCCGTCACCACTCTGGGCTCTCCCATGCATTCAAACTG
AGGTGCCTGCCCTCTAGTTTACGCGTGGGGGCGGCCGGCCGCTTTCTCGAGGCCATCGATGTTTAAACGA
TCCGCCCCTCTCCCTCCCCCCCCCCTAACGTTACTGGCCGAAGCCGCTTGGAATAAGGCCGGTGTGCGTT
TGTCTATATGTTATTTTCCACCATATTGCCGTCTTTTGGCAATGTGAGGGCCCGGAAACCTGGCCCTGTC
TTCTTGACGAGCATTCCTAGGGGTCTTTCCCCTCTCGCCAAAGGAATGCAAGGTCTGTTGAATGTCGTGA
AGGAAGCAGTTCCTCTGGAAGCTTCTTGAAGACAAACAACGTCTGTAGCGACCCTTTGCAGGCAGCGGAA
CCCCCCACCTGGCGACAGGTGCCTCTGCGGCCAAAAGCCACGTGTATAAGATACACCTGCAAAGGCGGCA
CAACCCCAGTGCCACGTTGTGAGTTGGATAGTTGTGGAAAGAGTCAAATGGCTCTCCTCAAGCGTATTCA
ACAAGGGGCTGAAGGATGCCCAGAAGGTACCCCATTGTATGGGATCTGATCTGGGGCCTCGGTACACATG
CTTTACATGTGTTTAGTCGAGGTTAAAAAAACGTCTAGGCCCCCCGAACCACGGGGACGTGGTTTTCCTT
TGAAAAACACGATGATAATATGGCCACACCGCGAATTAATTCGATTCCGCATGTACAACATGATGGAGAC
GGAGCTGAAGCCGCCGGGCCCGCAGCAAACTTCGGGGGGCGGCGGCGGCAACTCCACCGCGGCGGCGGCC
GGCGGCAACCAGAAAAACAGCCCGGACCGCGTCAAGCGGCCCATGAATGCCTTCATGGTGTGGTCCCGCG
GGCAGCGGCGCAAGATGGCCCAGGAGAACCCCAAGATGCACAACTCGGAGATCAGCAAGCGCCTGGGCGC
CGAGTGGAAACTTTTGTCGGAGACGGAGAAGCGGCCGTTCATCGACGAGGCTAAGCGGCTGCGAGCGCTG
CACATGAAGGAGCACCCGGATTATAAATACCGGCCCCGGCGGAAAACCAAGACGCTCATGAAGAAGGATA
AGTACACGCTGCCCGGCGGGCTGCTGGCCCCCGGCGGCAATAGCATGGCGAGCGGGGTCGGGGTGGGCGC
CGGCCTGGGCGCGGGCGTGAACCAGCGCATGGACAGTTACGCGCACATGAACGGCTGGAGCAACGGCAGC
TACAGCATGATGCAGGACCAGCTGGGCTACCCGCAGCACCCGGGCCTCAATGCGCACGGCGCAGCGCAGA
TGCAGCCCATGCACCGCTACGACGTGAGCGCCCTGCAGTACAACTCCATGACCAGCTCGCAGACCTACAT
GAACGGCTCGCCCACCTACAGCATGTCCTACTCGCAGCAGGGCACCCCTGGCATGGCTCTTGGCTCCATG
GGTTCGGTGGTCAAGTCCGAGGCCAGCTCCAGCCCCCCTGTGGTTACCTCTTCCTCCCACTCCAGGGCGC
CCTGCCAGGCCGGGGACCTCCGGGACATGATCAGCATGTATCTCCCCGGCGCCGAGGTGCCGGAACCCGC
CGCCCCCAGCAGACTTCACATGTCCCAGCACTACCAGAGCGGCCCGGTGCCCGGCACGGCCATTAACGGC
ACACTGCCCCTCTCACACATGTGAGGGCCGGAAATCACTAGCTAGTTCGAAGGATCGATCCAGACATGAT
AAGATACATTGATGAGTTTGGACAAACCACAACTAGAATGCAGTGAAAAAAATGCTTTATTTGTGAAATT
TGTGATGCTATTGCTTTATTTGTAACCATTATAAGCTGCAATAAACAAGTTAACAACAACAATTGCATTC
ATTTTATGTTTCAGGTTCAGGGGGAGGTGTGGGAGGTTTTTTAAAGCAAGTAAAACCTCTACAAATGTGG
TATGGCTGATTATGATCCGGCTGCCTCGCGCGTTTCGGTGATGACGGTGAAAACCTCTGACACATGCAGC
TCCCGGAGACGGTCACAGCTTGTCTGTAAGCGGATGCCGGGAGCAGACAAGCCCGTCAGGCGTCAGCGGG
TGTTGGCGGGTGTCGGGGCGCAGCCATGAGGTCGACCAATTCTCATGTTTGACAGCTTATCATCGCAGAT
CCGGGCAACGTTGTTGCCATTGCTGCAGGCGCAGAACTGGTAGGTATGGAAGATCTATACATTGAATCAA
TATTGGCAATTAGCCATATTAGTCATTGGTTATATAGCATAAATCAATATTGGCTATTGGCCATTGCATA
CGTTGTATCTATATCATAATATGTACATTTATATTGGCTCATGTCCAATATGACCGCCATGTTGACATTG
ATTATTGACTAGCTTCGTGAGGCTCCGGTGCCCGTCAGTGGGCAGAGCGCACATCGCCCACAGTCCCCGA
GAAGTTGGGGGGAGGGGTCGGCAATTGAACCGGTGCCTAGAGAAGGTGGCGCGGGGTAAACTGGGAAAGT
GATGTCGTGTACTGGCTCCGCCTTTTTCCCGAGGGTGGGGGAGAACCGTATATAAGTGCAGTAGTCGCCG
TGAACGTTCTTTTTCGCAACGGGTTTGCCGCCAGAACACAGGTAAGTGCCGTGTGTGGTTCCCGCGGGCC
TGGCCTCTTTACGGGTTATGGCCCTTGCGTGCCTTGAATTACTTCCACCTGGCTCCAGTACGTGATTCTT
GATCCCGAGCTGGAGCCAGGGGCGGGCCTTGCGCTTTAGGAGCCCCTTCGCCTCGTGCTTGAGTTGAGGC
CTGGCCTGGGCGCTGGGGCCGCCGCGTGCGAATCTGGTGGCACCTTCGCGCCTGTCTCGCTGCTTTCGAT
AAGTCTCTAGCCATTTAAAATTTTTGATGACCTGCTGCGACGCTTTTTTTCTGGCAAGATAGTCTTGTAA
ATGCGGGCCAGGATCTGCACACTGGTATTTCGGTTTTTGGGCCCGCGGCCGGCGACGGGGCCCGTGCGTC
CCAGCGCACATGTTCGGCGAGGCGGGGCCTGCGAGCGCGGCCACCGAGAATCGGACGGGGGTAGTCTCAA
GCTGGCCGGCCTGCTCTGGTGCCTGGCCTCGCGCCGCCGTGTATCGCCCCGCCCTGGGCGGCAAGGCTGG
CCCGGTCGGCACCAGTTGCGTGAGCGGAAAGATGGCCGCTTCCCGGCCCTGCTCCAGGGGGCTCAAAATG
GAGGACGCGGCGCTCGGGAGAGCGGGCGGGTGAGTCACCCACACAAAGGAAAAGGGCCTTTCCGTCCTCA
GCCGTCGCTTCATGTGACTCCACGGAGTACCGGGCGCCGTCCAGGCACCTCGATTAGTTCTGGAGCTTTT
GGAGTACGTCGTCTTTAGGTTGGGGGGAGGGGTTTTATGCGATGGAGTTTCCCCACACTGAGTGGGTGGA
GACTGAAGTTAGGCCAGCTTGGCACTTGATGTAATTCTCGTTGGAATTTGCCCTTTTTGAGTTTGGATCT
TGGTTCATTCTCAAGCCTCAGACAGTGGTTCAAAGTTTTTTTCTTCCATTTCAGGTGTCGTGAACACGTG
GTCGCGGCCAATTCTGCAGTCGAGCTCAAGCTTCGAACTAGGGCCGCGACTCTAGCGCTACCGGACTCAG
ATCTCGAGCTCAAGCTTCGAATTCGATTGATCCGATCCCGCGACCGGTCGACCAGCTTTGCAAAGATGGA
TAAAGTTTTAAACAGAGAGGAATCTTTGCAGCTAATGGACCTTCTAGGTCTTGAAAGGAGTGCCTGGGGG
AATATTCCTCTGATGAGAAAGGCATATTTAAAAAAATGCAAGGAGTTTCATCCTGATAAAGGAGGAGATG
AAGAAAAAATGAAGAAAATGAATACTCTGTACAAGAAAATGGAAGATGGAGTAAAATATGCTCATCAACC
TGACTTTGGAGGCTTCTGGGATGCAACTGAGATTCCAACCTATGGAACTGATGAATGGGAGCAGTGGTGG
AATGCCTTTAATGAGGAAAACCTGTTTTGCTCAGAAGAAATGCCATCTAGTGATGATGAGGCTACTGCTG
ACTCTCAACATTCTACTCCTCCAAAAAAGAAGAGAAAGGTAGAAGACCCCAAGGACTTTCCTTCAGAATT
GCTAAGTTTTTTGAGTCATGCTGTGTTTAGTAATAGAACTCTTGCTTGCTTTGCTATTTACACCACAAAG
GAAAAAGCTGCACTGCTATACAAGAAAATTATGGAAAAATATTCTGTAACCTTTATAAGTAGGCATAACA
GTTATAATCATAACATACTGTTTTTTCTTACTCCACACAGGCATAGAGTGTCTGCTATTAATAACTATGC
TCAAAAATTGTGTACCTTTAGCTTTTTAATTTGTAAAGGGGTTAATAAGGAATATTTGATGTATAGTGCC
TTGACTAGAGATCCATTTTCTGTTATTGAGGAAAGTTTGCCAGGTGGGTTAAAGGAGCATGATTTTAATC
CAGAAGAAGCAGAGGAAACTAAACAAGTGTCCTGGAAGCTTGTAACAGAGTATGCAATGGAAACAAAATG
TGATGATGTGTTGTTATTGCTTGGGATGTACTTGGAATTTCAGTACAGTTTTGAAATGTGTTTAAAATGT
ATTAAAAAAGAACAGCCCAGCCACTATAAGTACCATGAAAAGCATTATGCAAATGCTGCTATATTTGCTG
ACAGCAAAAACCAAAAAACCATATGCCAACAGGCTGTTGATACTGTTTTAGCTAAAAAGCGGGTTGATAG
CCTACAATTAACTAGAGAACAAATGTTAACAAACAGATTTAATGATCTTTTGGATAGGATGGATATAATG
TTTGGTTCTACAGGCTCTGCTGACATAGAAGAATGGATGGCTGGAGTTGCTTGGCTACACTGTTTGTTGC
CCAAAATGGATTCAGTGGTGTATGACTTTTTAAAATGCATGGTGTACAACATTCCTAAAAAAAGATACTG
GCTGTTTAAAGGACCAATTGATAGTGGTAAAACTACATTAGCAGCTGCTTTGCTTGAATTATGTGGGGGG
AAAGCTTTAAATGTTAATTTGCCCTTGGACAGGCTGAACTTTGAGCTAGGAGTAGCTATTGACCAGTTTT
TAGTAGTTTTTGAGGATGTAAAGGGCACTGGAGGGGAGTCCAGAGATTTGCCTTCAGGTCAGGGAATTAA
TAACCTGGACAATTTAAGGGATTATTTGGATGGCAGTGTTAAGGTAAACTTAGAAAAGAAACACCTAAAT
AAAAGAACTCAAATATTTCCCCCTGGAATAGTCACCATGAATGAGTACAGTGTGCCTAAAACACTGCAGG
CCAGATTTGTAAAACAAATAGATTTTAGGCCCAAAGATTATTTAAAGCATTGCCTGGAACGCAGTGAGTT
TTTGTTAGAAAAGAGAATAATTCAAAGTGGCATTGCTTTGCTTCTTATGTTAATTTGGTACAGACCTGTG
GCTGAGTTTGCTCAAAGTATTCAGAGCAGAATTGTGGAGTGGAAAGAGAGATTGGACAAAGAGTTTAGTT
TGTCAGTGTATCAAAAAATGAAGTTTAATGTGGCTATGGGAATTGGAGTTTTAGATTGGCTAAGAAACAG
TGATGATGATGATGAAGACAGCCAGGAAAATGCTGATAAAAATGAAGATGGTGGGGAGAAGAACATGGAA
GACTCAGGGCATGAAACAGGCATTGATTCACAGTCCCAAGGCTCATTTCAGGCCCCTCAGTCCTCACAGT
CTGTTCATGATCATAATCAGCCATACCACATTTGTAGAGGTTTTACTTGCTTTAAAAAACCTCCCACACC
TCCCCCTGAACCTGAAACATAAAATGAATGCAATTGTTGTTGTTAACGGGGATCGGATCAATCACTAGAG
TCGCGGCCGCTTTCTCGAGGCCATCGATGTTTAAACGATCCGCCCCTCTCCCTCCCCCCCCCCTAACGTT
ACTGGCCGAAGCCGCTTGGAATAAGGCCGGTGTGCGTTTGTCTATATGTTATTTTCCACCATATTGCCGT
CTTTTGGCAATGTGAGGGCCCGGAAACCTGGCCCTGTCTTCTTGACGAGCATTCCTAGGGGTCTTTCCCC
TCTCGCCAAAGGAATGCAAGGTCTGTTGAATGTCGTGAAGGAAGCAGTTCCTCTGGAAGCTTCTTGAAGA
CAAACAACGTCTGTAGCGACCCTTTGCAGGCAGCGGAACCCCCCACCTGGCGACAGGTGCCTCTGCGGCC
AAAAGCCACGTGTATAAGATACACCTGCAAAGGCGGCACAACCCCAGTGCCACGTTGTGAGTTGGATAGT
TGTGGAAAGAGTCAAATGGCTCTCCTCAAGCGTATTCAACAAGGGGCTGAAGGATGCCCAGAAGGTACCC
CATTGTATGGGATCTGATCTGGGGCCTCGGTACACATGCTTTACATGTGTTTAGTCGAGGTTAAAAAAAC
GTCTAGGCCCCCCGAACCACGGGGACGTGGTTTTCCTTTGAAAAACACGATGATAATATGGCCACACCGC
GATCGCGAATTCGCGATCGCCATGGCTGTCAGCGACGCGCTGCTCCCATCTTTCTCCACGTTCGCGTCTG
GCCCGGCGGGAAGGGAGAAGACACTGCGTCAAGCAGGTGCCCCGAATAACCGCTGGCGGGAGGAGCTCTC
CCACATGAAGCGACTTCCCCCAGTGCTTCCCGGCCGCCCCTATGACCTGGCGGCGGCGACCGTGGCCACA
GACCTGGAGAGCGGCGGAGCCGGTGCGGCTTGCGGCGGTAGCAACCTGGCGCCCCTACCTCGGAGAGAGA
CCGAGGAGTTCAACGATCTCCTGGACCTGGACTTTATTCTCTCCAATTCGCTGACCCATCCTCCGGAGTC
AGTGGCCGCCACCGTGTCCTCGTCAGCGTCAGCCTCCTCTTCGTCGTCGCCGTCGAGCAGCGGCCCTGCC
AGCGCGCCCTCCACCTGCAGCTTCACCTATCCGATCCGGGCCGGGAACGACCCGGGCGTGGCGCCGGGCG
GCACGGGCGGAGGCCTCCTCTATGGCAGGGAGTCCGCTCCCCCTCCGACGGCTCCCTTCAACCTGGCGGA
CATCAACGACGTGAGCCCCTCGGGCGGCTTCATGGCCGAGCTCCTGCGGCCAGAATTGGACCCGGTGTAC
ATTCCGCCGCAGCAGCCGCAGCCGCCAGGTGGCGGGCTGATGGGCAAGTTCGTGCTGAAGGCGTCGCTGA
GCGCCCCTGGCAGCGAGTACGGCAGCCCGTCGGTCATCAGCGTCAGCAAAGGCAGCCCTGACGGCAGCCA
CCCGGTGGTGGTGGCGCCCTACAACGGCGGGCCGCCGCGCACGTGCCCCAAGATCAAGCAGGAGGCGGTC
TCTTCGTGCACCCACTTGGGCGCTGGACCCCCTCTCAGCAATGGCCACCGGCCGGCTGCACACGACTTCC
CCCTGGGGCGGCAGCTCCCCAGCAGGACTACCCCGACCCTGGGTCTTGAGGAAGTGCTGAGCAGCAGGGA
CTGTCACCCTGCCCTGCCGCTTCCTCCCGGCTTCCATCCCCACCCGGGGCCCAATTACCCATCCTTCCTG
CCCGATCAGATGCAGCCGCAAGTCCCGCCGCTCCATTACCAAGAGCTCATGCCACCCGGTTCCTGCATGC
CAGAGGAGCCCAAGCCAAAGAGGGGAAGACGATCGTGGCCCCGGAAAAGGACCGCCACCCACACTTGTGA
TTACGCGGGCTGCGGCAAAACCTACACAAAGAGTTCCCATCTCAAGGCACACCTGCGAACCCACACAGGT
GAGAAACCTTACCACTGTGACTGGGACGGCTGTGGATGGAAATTCGCCCGCTCAGATGAACTGACCAGGC
ACTACCGTAAACACACGGGGCACCGCCCGTTCCAGTGCCAAAAATGCGACCGAGCATTTTCCAGGTCGGA
CCACCTCGCCTTACACATGAAGAGGCATTTTTAAATCCCAGACAGTGGATATGACCCGTTTCTAGTTCGA
AGGATCCAGACATGATAAGATACATTGATGAGTTTGGACAAACCACAACTAGAATGCAGTGAAAAAAATG
CTTTATTTGTGAAATTTGTGATGCTATTGCTTTATTTGTAACCATTATAAGCTGCAATAAACAAGTTAAC
AACAACAATTGCATTCATTTTATGTTTCAGGTTCAGGGGGAGGTGTGGGAGGTTTTTTAAAGCAAGTAAA
ACCTCTACAAATGTGGTATGGCTGATTATGATCCGGCTGCCTCGCGCGTTTCGGTGATGACGGTGAAAAC
CTCTGACACATGCAGCTCCCGGAGACGGTCACAGCTTGTCTGTAAGCGGATGCCGGGAGCAGACAAGCCC
GTCAGGCGTCAGCGGGTGTTGGCGGGTGTCGGGGCGCAGCCATGAGGTCGATCGACTCTAGCTAGAGGAT
CGATGCCCCGCCCCGGACGAACTAAACCTGACTACGACATCTCTGCCCCTTCTTCGCGGGGCAGTGCATG
TAATCCCTTCAGTTGGTTGGTACAACTTGCCAACTGGGCCCTGTTCCACATGTGACACGGGGGGGGACCA
AACACAAAGGGGTTCTCTGACTGTAGTTGACATCCTTATAAATGGATGTGCACATTTGCCAACACTGAGT
GGCTTTCATCCTGGAGCAGACTTTGCAGTCTGTGGACTGCAACACAACATTGCCTTTATGTGTAACTCTT
GGCTGAAGCTCTTACACCAATGCTGGGGGACATGTACCTCCCAGGGGCCCAGGAAGACTACGGGAGGCTA
CACCAACGTCAATCAGAGGGGCCTGTGTAGCTACCGATAAGCGGACCCTCAAGAGGGCATTAGCAATAGT
GTTTATAAGGCCCCCTTGTTAACCCTAAACGGGTAGCATATGCTTCCCGGGTAGTAGTATATACTATCCA
GACTAACCCTAATTCAATAGCATATGTTACCCAACGGGAAGCATATGCTATCGAATTAGGGTTAGTAAAA
GGGTCCTAAGGAACAGCGATATCTCCCACCCCATGAGCTGTCACGGTTTTATTTACATGGGGTCAGGATT
CCACGAGGGTAGTGAACCATTTTAGTCACAAGGGCAGTGGCTGAAGATCAAGGAGCGGGCAGTGAACTCT
CCTGAATCTTCGCCTGCTTCTTCATTCTCCTTCGTTTAGCTAATAGAATAACTGCTGAGTTGTGAACAGT
AAGGTGTATGTGAGGTGCTCGAAAACAAGGTTTCAGGTGACGCCCCCAGAATAAAATTTGGACGGGGGGT
TCAGTGGTGGCATTGTGCTATGACACCAATATAACCCTCACAAACCCCTTGGGCAATAAATACTAGTGTA
GGAATGAAACATTCTGAATATCTTTAACAATAGAAATCCATGGGGTGGGGACAAGCCGTAAAGACTGGAT
GTCCATCTCACACGAATTTATGGCTATGGGCAACACATAATCCTAGTGCAATATGATACTGGGGTTATTA
AGATGTGTCCCAGGCAGGGACCAAGACAGGTGAACCATGTTGTTACACTCTATTTGTAACAAGGGGAAAG
AGAGTGGACGCCGACAGCAGCGGACTCCACTGGTTGTCTCTAACACCCCCGAAAATTAAACGGGGCTCCA
CGCCAATGGGGCCCATAAACAAAGACAAGTGGCCACTCTTTTTTTTGAAATTGTGGAGTGGGGGCACGCG
TCAGCCCCCACACGCCGCCCTGCGGTTTTGGACTGTAAAATAAGGGTGTAATAACTTGGCTGATTGTAAC
CCCGCTAACCACTGCGGTCAAACCACTTGCCCACAAAACCACTAATGGCACCCCGGGGAATACCTGCATA
AGTAGGTGGGCGGGCCAAGATAGGGGCGCGATTGCTGCGATCTGGAGGACAAATTACACACACTTGCGCC
TGAGCGCCAAGCACAGGGTTGTTGGTCCTCATATTCACGAGGTCGCTGAGAGCACGGTGGGCTAATGTTG
CCATGGGTAGCATATACTACCCAAATATCTGGATAGCATATGCTATCCTAATCTATATCTGGGTAGCATA
GGCTATCCTAATCTATATCTGGGTAGCATATGCTATCCTAATCTATATCTGGGTAGTATATGCTATCCTA
ATTTATATCTGGGTAGCATAGGCTATCCTAATCTATATCTGGGTAGCATATGCTATCCTAATCTATATCT
GGGTAGTATATGCTATCCTAATCTGTATCCGGGTAGCATATGCTATCCTAATAGAGATTAGGGTAGTATA
TGCTATCCTAATTTATATCTGGGTAGCATATACTACCCAAATATCTGGATAGCATATGCTATCCTAATCT
ATATCTGGGTAGCATATGCTATCCTAATCTATATCTGGGTAGCATAGGCTATCCTAATCTATATCTGGGT
AGCATATGCTATCCTAATCTATATCTGGGTAGTATATGCTATCCTAATTTATATCTGGGTAGCATAGGCT
ATCCTAATCTATATCTGGGTAGCATATGCTATCCTAATCTATATCTGGGTAGTATATGCTATCCTAATCT
GTATCCGGGTAGCATATGCTATCCTCATGCATATACAGTCAGCATATGATACCCAGTAGTAGAGTGGGAG
TGCTATCCTTTGCATATGCCGCCACCTCCCAAGGGGGCGTGAATTTTCGCTGCTTGTCCTTTTCCTGCTG
GTTGCTCCCATTCTTAGGTGAATTTAAGGAGGCCAGGCTAAAGCCGTCGCATGTCTGATTGCTCACCAGG
TAAATGTCGCTAATGTTTTCCAACGCGAGAAGGTGTTGAGCGCGGAGCTGAGTGACGTGACAACATGGGT
ATGCCCAATTGCCCCATGTTGGGAGGACGAAAATGGTGACAAGACAGATGGCCAGAAATACACCAACAGC
ACGCATGATGTCTACTGGGGATTTATTCTTTAGTGCGGGGGAATACACGGCTTTTAATACGATTGAGGGC
GTCTCCTAACAAGTTACATCACTCCTGCCCTTCCTCACCCTCATCTCCATCACCTCCTTCATCTCCGTCA
TCTCCGTCATCACCCTCCGCGGCAGCCCCTTCCACCATAGGTGGAAACCAGGGAGGCAAATCTACTCCAT
CGTCAAAGCTGCACACAGTCACCCTGATATTGCAGGTAGGAGCGGGCTTTGTCATAACAAGGTCCTTAAT
CGCATCCTTCAAAACCTCAGCAAATATATGAGTTTGTAAAAAGACCATGAAATAACAGACAATGGACTCC
CTTAGCGGGCCAGGTTGTGGGCCGGGTCCAGGGGCCATTCCAAAGGGGAGACGACTCAATGGTGTAAGAC
GACATTGTGGAATAGCAAGGGCAGTTCCTCGCCTTAGGTTGTAAAGGGAGGTCTTACTACCTCCATATAC
GAACACACCGGCGACCCAAGTTCCTTCGTCGGTAGTCCTTTCTACGTGACTCCTAGCCAGGAGAGCTCTT
AAACCTTCTGCAATGTTCTCAAATTTCGGGTTGGAACCTCCTTGACCACGATGCTTTCCAAACCACCCTC
CTTTTTTGCGCCTGCCTCCATCACCCTGACCCCGGGGTCCAGTGCTTGGGCCTTCTCCTGGGTCATCTGC
GGGGCCCTGCTCTATCGCTCCCGGGGGCACGTCAGGCTCACCATCTGGGCCACCTTCTTGGTGGTATTCA
AAATAATCGGCTTCCCCTACAGGGTGGAAAAATGGCCTTCTACCTGGAGGGGGCCTGCGCGGTGGAGACC
CGGATGATGATGACTGACTACTGGGACTCCTGGGCCTCTTTTCTCCACGTCCACGACCTCTCCCCCTGGC
TCTTTCACGACTTCCCCCCCTGGCTCTTTCACGTCCTCTACCCCGGCGGCCTCCACTACCTCCTCGACCC
CGGCCTCCACTACCTCCTCGACCCCGGCCTCCACTGCCTCCTCGACCCCGGCCTCCACCTCCTGCTCCTG
CCCCTCCTGCTCCTGCCCCTCCTCCTGCTCCTGCCCCTCCTGCCCCTCCTGCTCCTGCCCCTCCTGCCCC
TCCTGCTCCTGCCCCTCCTGCCCCTCCTGCTCCTGCCCCTCCTGCCCCTCCTCCTGCTCCTGCCCCTCCT
GCCCCTCCTCCTGCTCCTGCCCCTCCTGCCCCTCCTGCTCCTGCCCCTCCTGCCCCTCCTGCTCCTGCCC
CTCCTGCCCCTCCTGCTCCTGCCCCTCCTGCTCCTGCCCCTCCTGCTCCTGCCCCTCCTGCTCCTGCCCC
TCCTGCCCCTCCTGCCCCTCCTCCTGCTCCTGCCCCTCCTGCTCCTGCCCCTCCTGCCCCTCCTGCCCCT
CCTGCTCCTGCCCCTCCTCCTGCTCCTGCCCCTCCTGCCCCTCCTGCCCCTCCTCCTGCTCCTGCCCCTC
CTGCCCCTCCTCCTGCTCCTGCCCCTCCTCCTGCTCCTGCCCCTCCTGCCCCTCCTGCCCCTCCTCCTGC
TCCTGCCCCTCCTGCCCCTCCTCCTGCTCCTGCCCCTCCTCCTGCTCCTGCCCCTCCTGCCCCTCCTGCC
CCTCCTCCTGCTCCTGCCCCTCCTCCTGCTCCTGCCCCTCCTGCCCCTCCTGCCCCTCCTGCCCCTCCTC
CTGCTCCTGCCCCTCCTCCTGCTCCTGCCCCTCCTGCTCCTGCCCCTCCCGCTCCTGCTCCTGCTCCTGT
TCCACCGTGGGTCCCTTTGCAGCCAATGCAACTTGGACGTTTTTGGGGTCTCCGGACACCATCTCTATGT
CTTGGCCCTGATCCTGAGCCGCCCGGGGCTCCTGGTCTTCCGCCTCCTCGTCCTCGTCCTCTTCCCCGTC
CTCGTCCATGGTTATCACCCCCTCTTCTTTGAGGTCCACTGCCGCCGGAGCCTTCTGGTCCAGATGTGTC
TCCCTTCTCTCCTAGGCCATTTCCAGGTCCTGTACCTGGCCCCTCGTCAGACATGATTCACACTAAAAGA
GATCAATAGACATCTTTATTAGACGACGCTCAGTGAATACAGGGAGTGCAGACTCCTGCCCCCTCCAACA
GCCCCCCCACCCTCATCCCCTTCATGGTCGCTGTCAGACAGATCCAGGTCTGAAAATTCCCCATCCTCCG
AACCATCCTCGTCCTCATCACCAATTACTCGCAGCCCGGAAAACTCCCGCTGAACATCCTCAAGATTTGC
GTCCTGAGCCTCAAGCCAGGCCTCAAATTCCTCGTCCCCCTTTTTGCTGGACGGTAGGGATGGGGATTCT
CGGGACCCCTCCTCTTCCTCTTCAAGGTCACCAGACAGAGATGCTACTGGGGCAACGGAAGAAAAGCTGG
GTGCGGCCTGTGAGGATCAGCTTATCGATGATAAGCTGTCAAACATGAGAATTAATTCTTGAAGACGAAA
GGGCCTCGTGATACGCCTATTTTTATAGGTTAATGTCATGATAATAATGGTTTCTTAGACGTCAGGTGGC
ACTTTTCGGGGAAATGTGCGCGGAACCCCTATTTGTTTATTTTTCTAAATACATTCAAATATGTATCCGC
TCATGAGACAATAACCCTGATAAATGCTTCAATAATATTGAAAAAGGAAGAGTATGAGTATTCAACATTT
CCGTGTCGCCCTTATTCCCTTTTTTGCGGCATTTTGCCTTCCTGTTTTTGCTCACCCAGAAACGCTGGTG
AAAGTAAAAGATGCTGAAGATCAGTTGGGTGCACGAGTGGGTTACATCGAACTGGATCTCAACAGCGGTA
AGATCCTTGAGAGTTTTCGCCCCGAAGAACGTTTTCCAATGATGAGCACTTTTAAAGTTCTGCTATGTGG
CGCGGTATTATCCCGTGTTGACGCCGGGCAAGAGCAACTCGGTCGCCGCATACACTATTCTCAGAATGAC
TTGGTTGAGTACTCACCAGTCACAGAAAAGCATCTTACGGATGGCATGACAGTAAGAGAATTATGCAGTG
CTGCCATAACCATGAGTGATAACACTGCGGCCAACTTACTTCTGACAACGATCGGAGGACCGAAGGAGCT
AACCGCTTTTTTGCACAACATGGGGGATCATGTAACTCGCCTTGATCGTTGGGAACCGGAGCTGAATGAA
GCCATACCAAACGACGAGCGTGACACCACGATGCCTGCAGCAATGGCAACAACGTTGCGCAAACTATTAA
CTGGCGAACTACTTACTCTAGCTTCCCGGCAACAATTAATAGACTGGATGGAGGCGGATAAAGTTGCAGG
ACCACTTCTGCGCTCGGCCCTTCCGGCTGGCTGGTTTATTGCTGATAAATCTGGAGCCGGTGAGCGTGGG
TCTCGCGGTATCATTGCAGCACTGGGGCCAGATGGTAAGCCCTCCCGTATCGTAGTTATCTACACGACGG
GGAGTCAGGCAACTATGGATGAACGAAATAGACAGATCGCTGAGATAGGTGCCTCACTGATTAAGCATTG
GTAACTGTCAGACCAAGTTTACTCATATATACTTTAGATTGATTTAAAACTTCATTTTTAATTTAAAAGG
ATCTAGGTGAAGATCCTTTTTGATAATCTCATGACCAAAATCCCTTAACGTGAGTTTTCGTTCCACTGAG
CGTCAGACCCCGTAGAAAAGATCAAAGGATCTTCTTGAGATCCTTTTTTTCTGCGCGTAATCTGCTGCTT
GCAAACAAAAAAACCACCGCTACCAGCGGTGGTTTGTTTGCCGGATCAAGAGCTACCAACTCTTTTTCCG
AAGGTAACTGGCTTCAGCAGAGCGCAGATACCAAATACTGTCCTTCTAGTGTAGCCGTAGTTAGGCCACC
ACTTCAAGAACTCTGTAGCACCGCCTACATACCTCGCTCTGCTAATCCTGTTACCAGTGGCTGCTGCCAG
TGGCGATAAGTCGTGTCTTACCGGGTTGGACTCAAGACGATAGTTACCGGATAAGGCGCAGCGGTCGGGC
TGAACGGGGGGTTCGTGCACACAGCCCAGCTTGGAGCGAACGACCTACACCGAACTGAGATACCTACAGC
GTGAGCTATGAGAAAGCGCCACGCTTCCCGAAGGGAGAAAGGCGGACAGGTATCCGGTAAGCGGCAGGGT
CGGAACAGGAGAGCGCACGAGGGAGCTTCCAGGGGGAAACGCCTGGTATCTTTATAGTCCTGTCGGGTTT
CGCCACCTCTGACTTGAGCGTCGATTTTTGTGATGCTCGTCAGGGGGGCGGAGCCTATGGAAAAACGCCA
GCAACGCGGCCTTTTTACGGTTCCTGGCCTTTTGCTGGCCTTGAAGCTGTCCCTGATGGTCGTCATCTAC
CTGCCTGGACAGCATGGCCTGCAACGCGGGCATCCCGATGCCGCCGGAAGCGAGAAGAATCATAATGGGG
AAGGCCATCCAGCCTCGCGTCG
