>Addgene plasmid #20927 | pEP4 E02S ET2K | addgene partial sequence | sequence record 39167 | hKLF4-midF 5'-TCAGCCTCCTCTTCGTCGTC-3'
CTGCAGCTTCACCTATCCGATCCGGGCCGGGAACGACCCGGGCGTGGCGCCGGGCGGCACGGGCGGAGGC
CTCCTCTATGGCAGGGAGTCCGCTCCCCCTCCGACGGCTCCCTTCAACCTGGCGGACATCAACGACGTGA
GCCCCTCGGGCGGCTTCGTGGCCGAGCTCCTGCGGCCAGAATTGGACCCGGTGTACATTCCGCCGCAGCA
GCCGCAGCCGCCAGGTGGCGGGCTGATGGGCAAGTTCGTGCTGAAGGCGTCGCTGAGCGCCCCTGGCAGC
GAGTACGGCAGCCCGTCGGTCATCAGCGTCAGCAAAGGCAGCCCTGACGGCAGCCACCCGGTGGTGGTGG
CGCCCTACAACGGCGGGCCGCCGCGCACGTGCCCCAAGATCACGCAGGAGGCGGTCTCTTCGTGCACCCA
CTTGGGCGCTGGACCCCCTCTCAGCAATGGCCACCGGCCGGCTGCACACGACTTCCCCCTGGGGCGGCAG
CTCCCCAGCAGGACTACCCCGACCCTGGGTCTTGAGGAAGTGCTGAGCAGCAGGGACTGTCACCCTGCCC
TGCCGCTTCCTCCCGGCTTCCATCCCCACCCGGGGCCCAATTACCCATCCTTCCTGCCCGATCAGATGCA
GCCGCAAGTCCCGCCGCTCCATTACCAAGAGCTCATGCCACCCGGTTCCTGCATGCCAGAGGAGCCCAAG
CCAAAGAGGGGAAGACGATCGTGGCCCCGGAAAAGGACCGCCACCCACACTTGTGATTACGCGGGCTGCG
GCAAAACCTACACAAAGAGTTCCCATCTCAAGGCACACCTGCGAACCCACACAGGTGAG
