>Addgene plasmid #20927 | pEP4 E02S ET2K | addgene partial sequence | sequence record 41581 | hSOX2-r 5'-gttcatgtgcgcgtaactgt-3'
GGCAGCGTGTACTTATCCTTCTTCATGAGCGTCTTGGTTTTCCGCCGGGGCCGGTATTTATAATCCGGGT
GCTCCTTCATGTGCAGCGCTCGCAGCCGCTTAGCCTCGTCGATGAACGGCCGCTTCTCCGTCTCCGACAA
AAGTTTCCACTCGGCGCCCAGGCGCTTGCTGATCTCCGAGTTGTGCATCTTGGGGTTCTCCTGGGCCATC
TTGCGCCGCTGCCCGCGGGACCACACCATGAAGGCATTCATGGGCCGCTTGACGCGGTCCGGGCTGTTTT
TCTGGTTGCCGCCGGCCGCCGCCGCGGTGGAGTTGCCGCCGCCGCCCCCCGAAGTTTGCTGCGGGCCCGG
CGGCTTCAGCTCCGTCTCCATCATGTTGTACATGCGGAATCGAATTAATTCGCGGTGTGGCCATATTATC
ATCGTGTTTTTCAAAGGAAAACCACGTCCCCGTGGTTCGGGGGGCCTAGACGTTTTTTTAACCTCGACTA
AACACATGTAAAGCATGTGTACCGAGGCCCCAGATCAGATCCCATACAATGGGGTACCTTCTGGGCATCC
TTCAGCCCCTTGNTGAATACGCTTGAGGAGAGCCATTTGACTCTTTCCACAACTATCCAACTCACAACGT
GGCACTGGGGTTGTGCCGCCTTTGCAGGTGTATCTTATACACGTGGC
