>Addgene plasmid #20927 | pEP4 E02S ET2K | addgene partial sequence | sequence record 93117 | SVlargeT-F 5'-GAAGACCCCAAGGACTTTCC-3'
AGAACTCTTGCTTGCTTTGCTATTTACACCACAAAGGAAAAAGCTGCACTGCTATACAAGAAAATTATGG
AAAAATATTCTGTAACCTTTATAAGTAGGCATAACAGTTATAATCATAACATACTGTTTTTTCTTACTCC
ACACAGGCATAGAGTGTCTGCTATTAATAACTATGCTCAAAAATTGTGTACCTTTAGCTTTTTAATTTGT
AAAGGGGTTAATAAGGAATATTTGATGTATAGTGCCTTGACTAGAGATCCATTTTCTGTTATTGAGGAAA
GTTTGCCAGGTGGGTTAAAGGAGCATGATTTTAATCCAGAAGAAGCAGAGGAAACTAAACAAGTGTCCTG
GAAGCTTGTAACAGAGTATGCAATGGAAACAAAATGTGATGATGTGTTGTTATTGCTTGGGATGTACTTG
GAATTTCAGTACAGTTTTGAAATGTGTTTAAAATGTATTAAAAAAGAACAGCCCAGCCACTATAAGTACC
ATGAAAAGCATTATGCAAATGCTGCTATATTTGCTGACAGCAAAAACCAAAAAACCATATGCC
