>Addgene plasmid #20927 | pEP4 E02S ET2K | addgene partial sequence | sequence record 93118 | hOct4-R 5'-ctggttcgctttctctttcg-3'
AAGATTTTCATTGTTGTCAGCTTCCTCCACCCACTTCTGCAGCAAGGGCCGCAGCTTACACATGTTCTTG
AAGCTAAGCTGCAGAGCCTCAAAGCGGCAGATGGTCGTTTGGCTGAATACCTTCCCAAATAGAACCCCCA
GGGTGAGCCCCACATCGGCCTGTGTATATCCCAGGGTGATCCTCTTCTGCTTCAGGAGCTTGGCAAATTG
CTCGAGTTCTTTCTGCAGAGCTTTGATGTCCTGGGACTCCTCCGGGTTTTGCTCCAGCTTCTCCTTCTCC
AGCTTCACGGCACCAGGGGTGACGGTGCAGGGCTCCGGGGAGGCCCCATCGGAGTTGCTCTCCACCCCGA
CTCCTGCTTCACCCTCAGGCTGAGAGGTCTCCAAGCCGCCTTGGGGCACTAGCCCCACTCCAACCTGGGG
CCCACAGTACGCCATCCCCCCACAGAACTCATACGGCGGGGGGCATGGGGGAATCCCCCACACCTCAGAG
CCTGGCCCAACCCCCGGCCCGATTCCTGGCCCTCCAGGAGGGCCTTGGAAGCTTAGCCAGGTCCGAGGAT
CAACCCAGCCCGGCTCCGGCCCCCCTGGCCCATCACCTCCACCACCTGGAGGGGGCGAGAAGGCGAAATC
CGAAGCCAGGTGTCCCGCCATAATCACTAGTTCGAAGCTTGAGCTCGACTGCAGAATTGGCCGCGACCAC
GTGTTCACGACACCTGAA
