>Addgene plasmid #20927 | pEP4 E02S ET2K | addgene partial sequence | sequence record 96996 | hSOX2-r 5'-gttcatgtgcgcgtaactgt-3'
CTATTGCCGCCGGGGGCCAGCAGCCCGCCGGGCAGCGTGTACTTATCCTTCTTCATGAGCGTCTTGGTTT
TCCGCCGGGGCCGGTATTTATAATCCGGGTGCTCCTTCATGTGCAGCGCTCGCAGCCGCTTAGCCTCGTC
GATGAACGGCCGCTTCTCCGTCTCCGACAAAAGTTTCCACTCGGCGCCCAGGCGCTTGCTGATCTCCGAG
TTGTGCATCTTGGGGTTCTCCTGGGCCATCTTGCGCCGCTGCCCGCGGGACCACACCATGAAGGCATTCA
TGGGCCGCTTGACGCGGTCCGGGCTGTTTTTCTGGTTGCCGCCGGCCGCCGCCGCGGTGGAGTTGCCGCC
GCCGCCCCCCGAAGTTTGCTGCGGGCCCGGCGGCTTCAGCTCCGTCTCCATCATGTTGTACATGCGGAAT
CGAATTAATTCGCGGTGTGGCCATATTATCATCGTGTTTTTCAAAGGAAAACCACGTCCCCGTGGTTCGG
GGGGCCTAGACGTTTTTTTAACCTCGACTAAACACATGTAAAGCATGTGTACCGAGGCCCCAGATCAGAT
CCCATAC
