>Addgene plasmid #20927 | pEP4 E02S ET2K | addgene partial sequence | sequence record 222781 | Addgene Partial NGS Result
CTAGCTTCGTGAGGCTCCGGTGCCCGTCAGTGGGCAGAGCGCACATCGCCCACAGTCCCCGAGAAGTTGG
GGGGAGGGGTCGGCAATTGAACCGGTGCCTAGAGAAGGTGGCGCGGGGTAAACTGGGAAAGTGATGTCGT
GTACTGGCTCCGCCTTTTTCCCGAGGGTGGGGGAGAACCGTATATAAGTGCAGTAGTCGCCGTGAACGTT
CTTTTTCGCAACGGGTTTGCCGCCAGAACACAGGTAAGTGCCGTGTGTGGTTCCCGCGGGCCTGGCCTCT
TTACGGGTTATGGCCCTTGCGTGCCTTGAATTACTTCCACCTGGCTCCAGTACGTGATTCTTGATCCCGA
GCTGGAGCCAGGGGCGGGCCTTGCGCTTTAGGAGCCCCTTCGCCTCGTGCTTGAGTTGAGGCCTGGCCTG
GGCGCTGGGGCCGCCGCGTGCGAATCTGGTGGCACCTTCGCGCCTGTCTCGCTGCTTTCGATAAGTCTCT
AGCCATTTAAAATTTTTGATGACCTGCTGCGACGCTTTTTTTCTGGCAAGATAGTCTTGTAAATGCGGGC
CAGGATCTGCACACTGGTATTTCGGTTTTTGGGGCCGCGGGCGGCGACGGGGCCCGTGCGTCCCAGCGCA
CATGTTCGGCGAGGCGGGGCCTGCGAGCGCGGCCACCGAGAATCGGACGGGGGTAGTCTCAAGCTGGCCG
GCCTGCTCTGGTGCCTGGCCTCGCGCCGCCGTGTATCGCCCCGCCCTGGGCGGCAAGGCTGGCCCGGTCG
GCACCAGTTGCGTGAGCGGAAAGATGGCCGCTTCCCGGCCCTGCTCCAGGGGGCTCAAAATGGAGGACGC
GGCGCTCGGGAGAGCGGGCGGGTGAGTCACCCACACAAAGGAAAGGGGCCTTTCCGTCCTCAGCCGTCGC
TTCATGTGACTCCACGGAGTACCGGGCGCCGTCCAGGCACCTCGATTAGTTCTGGAGCTTTTGGAGTACG
TCGTCTTTAGGTTGGGGGGAGGGGTTTTATGCGATGGAGTTTCCCCACACTGAGTGGGTGGAGACTGAAG
TTAGGCCAGCTTGGCACTTGATGTAATTCTCCTTGGAATTTGCCCTTTTTGAGTTTGGATCTTGGTTCAT
TCTCAAGCCTCAGACAGTGGTTCAAAGTTTTTTTCTTCCATTTCAGGTGTCGTGAACACGTGGTCGCGGC
CAATTCTGCAGTCGAGCTCAAGCTTCGAACTAGTGATTATGGCGGGACACCTGGCTTCGGATTTCGCCTT
CTCGCCCCCTCCAGGTGGTGGAGGTGATGGGCCAGGGGGGCCGGAGCCGGGCTGGGTTGATCCTCGGACC
TGGCTAAGCTTCCAAGGCCCTCCTGGAGGGCCAGGAATCGGGCCGGGGGTTGGGCCAGGCTCTGAGGTGT
GGGGGATTCCCCCATGCCCCCCGCCGTATGAGTTCTGTGGGGGGATGGCGTACTGTGGGCCCCAGGTTGG
AGTGGGGCTAGTGCCCCAAGGCGGCTTGGAGACCTCTCAGCCTGAGGGTGAAGCAGGAGTCGGGGTGGAG
AGCAACTCCGATGGGGCCTCCCCGGAGCCCTGCACCGTCACCCCTGGTGCCGTGAAGCTGGAGAAGGAGA
AGCTGGAGCAAAACCCGGAGGAGTCCCAGGACATCAAAGCTCTGCAGAAAGAACTCGAGCAATTTGCCAA
GCTCCTGAAGCAGAAGAGGATCACCCTGGGATATACACAGGCCGATGTGGGGCTCACCCTGGGGGTTCTA
TTTGGGAAGGTATTCAGCCAAACGACCATCTGCCGCTTTGAGGCTCTGCAGCTTAGCTTCAAGAACATGT
GTAAGCTGCGGCCCTTGCTGCAGAAGTGGGTGGAGGAAGCTGACAACAATGAAAATCTTCAGGAGATATG
CAAAGCAGAAACCCTCGTGCAGGCCCGAAAGAGAAAGCGAACCAGTATCGAGAACCGAGTGAGAGGCAAC
CTGGAGAATTTGTTCCTGCAGTGCCCGAAACCCACACTGCAGCAGATCAGCCACATCGCCCAGCAGCTTG
GGCTCGAGAAGGATGTGGTCCGAGTGTGGTTCTGTAACCGGCGCCAGAAGGGCAAGCGATCAAGCAGCGA
CTATGCACAACGAGAGGATTTTGAGGCTGCTGGGTCTCCTTTCTCAGGGGGACCAGTGTCCTTTCCTCTG
GCCCCAGGGCCCCATTTTGGTACCCCAGGCTATGGGAGCCCTCACTTCACTGCACTGTACTCCTCGGTCC
CTTTCCCTGAGGGGGAAGCCTTTCCCCCTGTCTCCGTCACCACTCTGGGCTCTCCCATGCATTCAAACTG
AGGTGCCTGCCCTCTAGTTTACGCGTGGGGGCGGCCGGCCGCTTTCTCGAGGCCATCGATGTTTAAACGA
TCCGCCCCTCTCCCTCCCCCCCCCCTAACGTTACTGGCCGAAGCCGCTTGGAATAAGGCCGGTGTGCGTT
TGTCTATATGTTATTTTCCACCATATTGCCGTCTTTTGGCAATGTGAGGGCCCGGAAACCTGGCCCTGTC
TTCTTGACGAGCATTCCTAGGGGTCTTTCCCCTCTCGCCAAAGGAATGCAAGGTCTGTTGAATGTCGTGA
AGGAAGCAGTTCCTCTGGAAGCTTCTTGAAGACAAACAACGTCTGTAGCGACCCTTTGCAGGCAGCGGAA
CCCCCCACCTGGCGACAGGTGCCTCTGCGGCCAAAAGCCACGTGTATAAGATACACCTGCAAAGGCGGCA
CAACCCCAGTGCCACGTTGTGAGTTGGATAGTTGTGGAAAGAGTCAAATGGCTCTCCTCAAGCGTATTCA
ACAAGGGGCTGAAGGATGCCCAGAAGGTACCCCATTGTATGGGATCTGATCTGGGGCCTCGGTACACATG
CTTTACATGTGTTTAGTCGAGGTTAAAAAAACGTCTAGGCCCCCCGAACCACGGGGACGTGGTTTTCCTT
TGAAAAACACGATGATAATATGGCCACACCGCGAATTAATTCGATTCCGCATGTACAACATGATGGAGAC
GGAGCTGAAGCCGCCGGGCCCGCAGCAAACTTCGGGGGGCGGCGGCGGCAACTCCACCGCGGCGGCGGCC
GGCGGCAACCAGAAAAACAGCCCGGACCGCGTCAAGCGGCCCATGAATGCCTTCATGGTGTGGTCCCGCG
GGCAGCGGCGCAAGATGGCCCAGGAGAACCCCAAGATGCACAACTCGGAGATCAGCAAGCGCCTGGGCGC
CGAGTGGAAACTTTTGTCGGAGACGGAGAAGCGGCCGTTCATCGACGAGGCTAAGCGGCTGCGAGCGCTG
CACATGAAGGAGCACCCGGATTATAAATACCGGCCCCGGCGGAAAACCAAGACGCTCATGAAGAAGGATA
AGTACACGCTGCCCGGCGGGCTGCTGGCCCCCGGCGGCAATAGCATGGCGAGCGGGGTCGGGGTGGGCGC
CGGCCTGGGCGCGGGCGTGAACCAGCGCATGGACAGTTACGCGCACATGAACGGCTGGAGCAACGGCAGC
TACAGCATGATGCAGGACCAGCTGGGCTACCCGCAGCACCCGGGCCTCAATGCGCACGGCGCAGCGCAGA
TGCAGCCCATGCACCGCTACGACGTGAGCGCCCTGCAGTACAACTCCATGACCAGCTCGCAGACCTACAT
GAACGGCTCGCCCACCTACAGCATGTCCTACTCGCAGCAGGGCACCCCTGGCATGGCTCTTGGCTCCATG
GGTTCGGTGGTCAAGTCCGAGGCCAGCTCCAGCCCCCCTGTGGTTACCTCTTCCTCCCACTCCAGGGCGC
CCTGCCAGGCCGGGGACCTCCGGGACATGATCAGCATGTATCTCCCCGGCGCCGAGGTGCCGGAACCCGC
CGCCCCCAGCAGACTTCACATGTCCCAGCACTACCAGAGCGGCCCGGTGCCCGGCACGGCCATTAACGGC
ACACTGCCCCTCTCACACATGTGAGGGCCGGAAATCACTAGCTAGTTCGAAGGATCGATCCAGACATGAT
AAGATACATTGATGAGTTTGGACAAACCACAACTAGAATGCAGTGAAAAAAATGCTTTATTTGTGAAATT
TGTGATGCTATTGCTTTATTTGTAACCATTATAAGCTGCAATAAACAAGTTAACAACAACAATTGCATTC
ATTTTATGTTTCAGGTTCAGGGGGAGGTGTGGGAGGTTTTTTAAAGCAAGTAAAACCTCTACAAATGTGG
TATGGCTGATTATGATCCGGCTGCCTCGCGCGTTTCGGTGATGACGGTGAAAACCTCTGACACATGCAGC
TCCCGGAGACGGTCACAGCTTGTCTGTAAGCGGATGCCGGGAGCAGACAAGCCCGTCAGGGCGCGTCAGC
GGGTGTTGGCGGGTGTCGGGGCGCAGCCATGAGGTCGACCAATTCTCATGTTTGACAGCTTATCATCGCA
GATCCGGGCAACGTTGTTGCCATTGCTGCAGGCGCAGAACTGGTAGGTATGGAAGATCTATACATTGAAT
CAATATTGGCAATTAGCCATATTAGTCATTGGTTATATAGCATAAATCAATATTGGCTATTGGCCATTGC
ATACGTTGTATCTATATCATAATATGTACATTTATATTGGCTCATGTCCAATATGACCGCCATGTTGACA
TTGATTATTGACTAGCTTCGTGAGGCTCCGGTGCCCGTCAGTGGGCAGAGCGCACATCGCCCACAGTCCC
CGAGAAGTTGGGGGGAGGGGTCGGCAATTGAACCGGTGCCTAGAGAAGGTGGCGCGGGGTAAACTGGGAA
AGTGATGTCGTGTACTGGCTCCGCCTTTTTCCCGAGGGTGGGGGAGAACCGTATATAAGTGCAGTAGTCG
CCGTGAACGTTCTTTTTCGCAACGGGTTTGCCGCCAGAACACAGGTAAGTGCCGTGTGTGGTTCCCGCGG
GCCTGGCCTCTTTACGGGTTATGGCCCTTGCGTGCCTTGAATTACTTCCACCTGGCTCCAGTACGTGATT
CTTGATCCCGAGCTGGAGCCAGGGGCGGGCCTTGCGCTTTAGGAGCCCCTTCGCCTCGTGCTTGAGTTGA
GGCCTGGCCTGGGCGCTGGGGCCGCCGCGTGCGAATCTGGTGGCACCTTCGCGCCTGTCTCGCTGCTTTC
GATAAGTCTCTAGCCATTTAAAATTTTTGATGACCTGCTGCGACGCTTTTTTTCTGGCAAGATAGTCTTG
TAAATGCGGGCCAGGATCTGCACACTGGTATTTCGGTTTTTGGGGCCGCGGGCGGCGACGGGGCCCGTGC
GTCCCAGCGCACATGTTCGGCGAGGCGGGGCCTGCGAGCGCGGCCACCGAGAATCGGACGGGGGTAGTCT
CAAGCTGGCCGGCCTGCTCTGGTGCCTGGCCTCGCGCCGCCGTGTATCGCCCCGCCCTGGGCGGCAAGGC
TGGCCCGGTCGGCACCAGTTGCGTGAGCGGAAAGATGGCCGCTTCCCGGCCCTGCTCCAGGGGGCTCAAA
ATGGAGGACGCGGCGCTCGGGAGAGCGGGCGGGTGAGTCACCCACACAAAGGAAAGGGGCCTTTCCGTCC
TCAGCCGTCGCTTCATGTGACTCCACGGAGTACCGGGCGCCGTCCAGGCACCTCGATTAGTTCTGGAGCT
TTTGGAGTACGTCGTCTTTAGGTTGGGGGGAGGGGTTTTATGCGATGGAGTTTCCCCACACTGAGTGGGT
GGAGACTGAAGTTAGGCCAGCTTGGCACTTGATGTAATTCTCCTTGGAATTTGCCCTTTTTGAGTTTGGA
TCTTGGTTCATTCTCAAGCCTCAGACAGTGGTTCAAAGTTTTTTTCTTCCATTTCAGGTGTCGTGAACAC
GTGGTCGCGGCCAATTCTGCAGTCGAGCTCAAGCTTCGAACTAGGGCCGCGACTCTAGCGCTACCGGACT
CAGATCTCGAGCTCAAGCTTCGAATTCGATTGATCCCGCGACCGGTCGACCAGCTTTGCAAAGATGGATA
AAGTTTTAAACAGAGAGGAATCTTTGCAGCTAATGGACCTTCTAGGTCTTGAAAGGAGTGCCTGGGGGAA
TATTCCTCTGATGAGAAAGGCATATTTAAAAAAATGCAAGGAGTTTCATCCTGATAAAGGAGGAGATGAA
GAAAAAATGAAGAAAATGAATACTCTGTACAAGAAAATGGAAGATGGAGTAAAATATGCTCATCAACCTG
ACTTTGGAGGCTTCTGGGATGCAACTGAGATTCCAACCTATGGAACTGATGAATGGGAGCAGTGGTGGAA
TGCCTTTAATGAGGAAAACCTGTTTTGCTCAGAAGAAATGCCATCTAGTGATGATGAGGCTACTGCTGAC
TCTCAACATTCTACTCCTCCAAAAAAGAAGAGAAAGGTAGAAGACCCCAAGGACTTTCCTTCAGAATTGC
TAAGTTTTTTGAGTCATGCTGTGTTTAGTAATAGAACTCTTGCTTGCTTTGCTATTTACACCACAAAGGA
AAAAGCTGCACTGCTATACAAGAAAATTATGGAAAAATATTCTGTAACCTTTATAAGTAGGCATAACAGT
TATAATCATAACATACTGTTTTTTCTTACTCCACACAGGCATAGAGTGTCTGCTATTAATAACTATGCTC
AAAAATTGTGTACCTTTAGCTTTTTAATTTGTAAAGGGGTTAATAAGGAATATTTGATGTATAGTGCCTT
GACTAGAGATCCATTTTCTGTTATTGAGGAAAGTTTGCCAGGTGGGTTAAAGGAGCATGATTTTAATCCA
GAAGAAGCAGAGGAAACTAAACAAGTGTCCTGGAAGCTTGTAACAGAGTATGCAATGGAAACAAAATGTG
ATGATGTGTTGTTATTGCTTGGGATGTACTTGGAATTTCAGTACAGTTTTGAAATGTGTTTAAAATGTAT
TAAAAAAGAACAGCCCAGCCACTATAAGTACCATGAAAAGCATTATGCAAATGCTGCTATATTTGCTGAC
AGCAAAAACCAAAAAACCATATGCCAACAGGCTGTTGATACTGTTTTAGCTAAAAAGCGGGTTGATAGCC
TACAATTAACTAGAGAACAAATGTTAACAAACAGATTTAATGATCTTTTGGATAGGATGGATATAATGTT
TGGTTCTACAGGCTCTGCTGACATAGAAGAATGGATGGCTGGAGTTGCTTGGCTACACTGTTTGTTGCCC
AAAATGGATTCAGTGGTGTATGACTTTTTAAAATGCATGGTGTACAACATTCCTAAAAAAAGATACTGGC
TGTTTAAAGGACCAATTGATAGTGGTAAAACTACATTAGCAGCTGCTTTGCTTGAATTATGTGGGGGGAA
AGCTTTAAATGTTAATTTGCCCTTGGACAGGCTGAACTTTGAGCTAGGAGTAGCTATTGACCAGTTTTTA
GTAGTTTTTGAGGATGTAAAGGGCACTGGAGGGGAGTCCAGAGATTTGCCTTCAGGTCAGGGAATTAATA
ACCTGGACAATTTAAGGGATTATTTGGATGGCAGTGTTAAGGTAAACTTAGAAAAGAAACACCTAAATAA
AAGAACTCAAATATTTCCCCCTGGAATAGTCACCATGAATGAGTACAGTGTGCCTAAAACACTGCAGGCC
AGATTTGTAAAACAAATAGATTTTAGGCCCAAAGATTATTTAAAGCATTGCCTGGAACGCAGTGAGTTTT
TGTTAGAAAAGAGAATAATTCAAAGTGGCATTGCTTTGCTTCTTATGTTAATTTGGTACAGACCTGTGGC
TGAGTTTGCTCAAAGTATTCAGAGCAGAATTGTGGAGTGGAAAGAGAGATTGGACAAAGAGTTTAGTTTG
TCAGTGTATCAAAAAATGAAGTTTAATGTGGCTATGGGAATTGGAGTTTTAGATTGGCTAAGAAACAGTG
ATGATGATGATGAAGACAGCCAGGAAAATGCTGATAAAAATGAAGATGGTGGGGAGAAGAACATGGAAGA
CTCAGGGCATGAAACAGGCATTGATTCACAGTCCCAAGGCTCATTTCAGGCCCCTCAGTCCTCACAGTCT
GTTCATGATCATAATCAGCCATACCACATTTGTAGAGGTTTTACTTGCTTTAAAAAACCTCCCACACCTC
CCCCTGAACCTGAAACATAAAATGAATGCAATTGTTGTTGTTAACGGGGATCAATCACTAGAGTCGCGGC
CGCTTTCTCGAGGCCATCGATGTTTAAACGATCCGCCCCTCTCCCTCCCCCCCCCCTAACGTTACTGGCC
GAAGCCGCTTGGAATAAGGCCGGTGTGCGTTTGTCTATATGTTATTTTCCACCATATTGCCGTCTTTTGG
CAATGTGAGGGCCCGGAAACCTGGCCCTGTCTTCTTGACGAGCATTCCTAGGGGTCTTTCCCCTCTCGCC
AAAGGAATGCAAGGTCTGTTGAATGTCGTGAAGGAAGCAGTTCCTCTGGAAGCTTCTTGAAGACAAACAA
CGTCTGTAGCGACCCTTTGCAGGCAGCGGAACCCCCCACCTGGCGACAGGTGCCTCTGCGGCCAAAAGCC
ACGTGTATAAGATACACCTGCAAAGGCGGCACAACCCCAGTGCCACGTTGTGAGTTGGATAGTTGTGGAA
AGAGTCAAATGGCTCTCCTCAAGCGTATTCAACAAGGGGCTGAAGGATGCCCAGAAGGTACCCCATTGTA
TGGGATCTGATCTGGGGCCTCGGTACACATGCTTTACATGTGTTTAGTCGAGGTTAAAAAAACGTCTAGG
CCCCCCGAACCACGGGGACGTGGTTTTCCTTTGAAAAACACGATGATAATATGGCCACACCGCGATCGCG
AATTCGCGATCGCCATGGCTGTCAGCGACGCGCTGCTCCCATCTTTCTCCACGTTCGCGTCTGGCCCGGC
GGGAAGGGAGAAGACACTGCGTCAAGCAGGTGCCCCGAATAACCGCTGGCGGGAGGAGCTCTCCCACATG
AAGCGACTTCCCCCAGTGCTTCCCGGCCGCCCCTATGACCTGGCGGCGGCGACCGTGGCCACAGACCTGG
AGAGCGGCGGAGCCGGTGCGGCTTGCGGCGGTAGCAACCTGGCGCCCCTACCTCGGAGAGAGACCGAGGA
GTTCAACGATCTCCTGGACCTGGACTTTATTCTCTCCAATTCGCTGACCCATCCTCCGGAGTCAGTGGCC
GCCACCGTGTCCTCGTCAGCGTCAGCCTCCTCTTCGTCGTCGCCGTCGAGCAGCGGCCCTGCCAGCGCGC
CCTCCACCTGCAGCTTCACCTATCCGATCCGGGCCGGGAACGACCCGGGCGTGGCGCCGGGCGGCACGGG
CGGAGGCCTCCTCTATGGCAGGGAGTCCGCTCCCCCTCCGACGGCTCCCTTCAACCTGGCGGACATCAAC
GACGTGAGCCCCTCGGGCGGCTTCGTGGCCGAGCTCCTGCGGCCAGAATTGGACCCGGTGTACATTCCGC
CGCAGCAGCCGCAGCCGCCAGGTGGCGGGCTGATGGGCAAGTTCGTGCTGAAGGCGTCGCTGAGCGCCCC
TGGCAGCGAGTACGGCAGCCCGTCGGTCATCAGCGTCAGCAAAGGCAGCCCTGACGGCAGCCACCCGGTG
GTGGTGGCGCCCTACAACGGCGGGCCGCCGCGCACGTGCCCCAAGATCACGCAGGAGGCGGTCTCTTCGT
GCACCCACTTGGGCGCTGGACCCCCTCTCAGCAATGGCCACCGGCCGGCTGCACACGACTTCCCCCTGGG
GCGGCAGCTCCCCAGCAGGACTACCCCGACCCTGGGTCTTGAGGAAGTGCTGAGCAGCAGGGACTGTCAC
CCTGCCCTGCCGCTTCCTCCCGGCTTCCATCCCCACCCGGGGCCCAATTACCCATCCTTCCTGCCCGATC
AGATGCAGCCGCAAGTCCCGCCGCTCCATTACCAAGAGCTCATGCCACCCGGTTCCTGCATGCCAGAGGA
GCCCAAGCCAAAGAGGGGAAGACGATCGTGGCCCCGGAAAAGGACCGCCACCCACACTTGTGATTACGCG
GGCTGCGGCAAAACCTACACAAAGAGTTCCCATCTCAAGGCACACCTGCGAACCCACACAGGTGAGAAAC
CTTACCACTGTGACTGGGACGGCTGTGGATGGAAATTCGCCCGCTCAGATGAACTGACCAGGCACTACCG
TAAACACACGGGGCACCGCCCGTTCCAGTGCCAAAAATGCGACCGAGCATTTTCCAGGTCGGACCACCTC
GCCTTACACATGAAGAGGCATTTTTAAATCCCAGACAGTGGATATGACCCGTTTCTAGTTCGAAGGATCC
AGACATGATAAGATACATTGATGAGTTTGGACAAACCACAACTAGAATGCAGTGAAAAAAATGCTTTATT
TGTGAAATTTGTGATGCTATTGCTTTATTTGTAACCATTATAAGCTGCAATAAACAAGTTAACAACAACA
ATTGCATTCATTTTATGTTTCAGGTTCAGGGGGAGGTGTGGGAGGTTTTTTAAAGCAAGTAAAACCTCTA
CAAATGTGGTATGGCTGATTATGATCCGGCTGCCTCGCGCGTTTCGGTGATGACGGTGAAAACCTCTGAC
ACATGCAGCTCCCGGAGACGGTCACAGCTTGTCTGTAAGCGGATGCCGGGAGCAGACAAGCCCGTCAGGG
CGCGTCAGCGGGTGTTGGCGGGTGTCGGGGCGCAGCCATGAGGTCGATCGACTCTAGCTAGAGGATCGAT
CCCCGCCCCGGACGAACTAAACCTGACTACGACATCTCTGCCCCTTCTTCGCGGGGCAGTGCATGTAATC
CCTTCAGTTGGTTGGTACAACTTGCCAACTGGGCCCTGTTCCACATGTGACACGGGGGGGGACCAAACAC
AAAGGGGTTCTCTGACTGTAGTTGACATCCTTATAAATGGATGTGCACATTTGCCAACACTGAGTGGCTT
TCATCCTGGAGCAGACTTTGCAGTCTGTGGACTGCAACACAACATTGCCTTTATGTGTAACTCTTGGCTG
AAGCTCTTACACCAATGCTGGGGGACATGTACCTCCCAGGGGCCCAGGAAGACTACGGGAGGCTACACCA
ACGTCAATCAGAGGGGCCTGTGTAGCTACCGATAAGCGGACCCTCAAGAGGGCATTAGCAATAGTGTTTA
TAAGGCCCCCTTGTTAACCCTAAACGGGTAGCATATGCTTCCCGGGTAGTAGTATATACTATCCAGACTA
ACCCTAATTCAATAGCATATGTTACCCAACGGGAAGCATATGCTATCGAATTAGGGTTAGTAAAAGGGTC
CTAAGGAACAGCGATATCTCCCACCCCATGAGCTGTCACGGTTTTATTTACATGGGGTCAGGATTCCACG
AGGGTAGTGAACCATTTTAGTCACAAGGGCAGTGGCTGAAGATCAAGGAGCGGGCAGTGAACTCTCCTGA
ATCTTCGCCTGCTTCTTCATTCTCCTTCGTTTAGCTAATAGAATAACTGCTGAGTTGTGAACAGTAAGGT
GTATGTGAGGTGCTCGAAAACAAGGTTTCAGGTGACGCCCCCAGAATAAAATTTGGACGGGGGGTTCAGT
GGTGGCATTGTGCTATGACACCAATATAACCCTCACAAACCCCTTGGGCAATAAATACTAGTGTAGGAAT
GAAACATTCTGAATATCTTTAACAATAGAAATCCATGGGGTGGGGACAAGCCGTAAAGACTGGATGTCCA
TCTCACACGAATTTATGGCTATGGGCAACACATAATCCTAGTGCAATATGATACTGGGGTTATTAAGATG
TGTCCCAGGCAGGGACCAAGACAGGTGAACCATGTTGTTACACTCTATTTGTAACAAGGGGAAAGAGAGT
GGACGCCGACAGCAGCGGACTCCACTGGTTGTCTCTAACACCCCCGAAAATTAAACGGGGCTCCACGCCA
ATGGGGCCCATAAACAAAGACAAGTGGCCACTCTTTTTTTTGAAATTGTGGAGTGGGGGCACGCGTCAGC
CCCCACACGCCGCCCTGCGGTTTTGGACTGTAAAATAAGGGTGTAATAACTTGGCTGATTGTAACCCCGC
TAACCACTGCGGTCAAACCACTTGCCCACAAAACCACTAATGGCACCCCGGGGAATACCTGCATAAGTAG
GTGGGCGGGCCAAGATAGGGGCGCGATTGCTGCGATCTGGAGGACAAATTACACACACTTGCGCCTGAGC
GCCAAGCACAGGGTTGTTGGTCCTCATATTCACGAGGTCGCTGAGAGCACGGTGGGCTAATGTTGCCATG
GGTAGCATATACTACCCAAATATCTGGATAGCATATGCTATCCTAATCTATATCTGGGTAGCATAGGCTA
TCCTAATCTATATCTGGGTAGCATATGCTATCCTAATCTATATCTGGGTAGTATATGCTATCCTAATTTA
TATCTGGGTAGCATAGGCTATCCTAATCTATATCTGGGTAGCATATGCTATCCTAATCTATATCTGGGTA
GTATATGCTATCCTAATCTGTATCCGGGTAGCATATGCTATCCTAATAGAGATTAGGGTAGTATATGCTA
TCCTAATTTATATCTGGGTAGCATATACTACCCAAATATCTGGATAGCATATGCTATCCTAATCTATATC
TGGGTAGCATATGCTATCCTAATCTATATCTGGGTAGCATAGGCTATCCTAATCTATATCTGGGTAGCAT
ATGCTATCCTAATCTATATCTGGGTAGTATATGCTATCCTAATTTATATCTGGGTAGCATAGGCTATCCT
AATCTATATCTGGGTAGCATATGCTATCCTAATCTATATCTGGGTAGTATATGCTATCCTAATCTGTATC
CGGGTAGCATATGCTATCCTCATGCATATACAGTCAGCATATGATACCCAGTAGTAGAGTGGGAGTGCTA
TCCTTTGCATATGCCGCCACCTCCCAAGGGGGCGTGAATTTTCGCTGCTTGTCCTTTTCCTGCTGGTTGC
TCCCATTCTTAGGTGAATTTAAGGAGGCCAGGCTAAAGCCGTCGCATGTCTGATTGCTCACCAGGTAAAT
GTCGCTAATGTTTTCCAACGCGAGAAGGTGTTGAGCGCGGAGCTGAGTGACGTGACAACATGGGTATGCC
CAATTGCCCCATGTTGGGAGGACGAAAATGGTGACAAGACAGATGGCCAGAAATACACCAACAGCACGCA
TGATGTCTACTGGGGATTTATTCTTTAGTGCGGGGGAATACACGGCTTTTAATACGATTGAGGGCGTCTC
CTAACAAGTTACATCACTCCTGCCCTTCCTCACCCTCATCTCCATCACCTCCTTCATCTCCGTCATCTCC
GTCATCACCCTCCGCGGCAGCCCCTTCCACCATAGGTGGAAACCAGGGAGGCAAATCTACTCCATCGTCA
AAGCTGCACACAGTCACCCTGATATTGCAGGTAGGAGCGGGCTTTGTCATAACAAGGTCCTTAATCGCAT
CCTTCAAAACCTCAGCAAATATATGAGTTTGTAAAAAGACCATGAAATAACAGACAATGGACTCCCTTAG
CGGGCCAGGTTGTGGGCCGGGTCCAGGGGCCATTCCAAAGGGGAGACGACTCAATGGTGTAAGACGACAT
TGTGGAATAGCAAGGGCAGTTCCTCGCCTTAGGTTGTAAAGGGAGGTCTTACTACCTCCATATACGAACA
CACCGGCGACCCAAGTTCCTTCGTCGGTAGTCCTTTCTACGTGACTCCTAGCCAGGAGAGCTCTTAAACC
TTCTGCAATGTTCTCAAATTTCGGGTTGGAACCTCCTTGACCACGATGCTTTCCAAACCACCCTCCTTTT
TTGCGCCTGCCTCCATCACCCTGACCCCGGGGTCCAGTGCTTGGGCCTTCTCCTGGGTCATCTGCGGGGC
CCTGCTCTATCGCTCCCGGGGGCACGTCAGGCTCACCATCTGGGCCACCTTCTTGGTGGTATTCAAAATA
ATCGGCTTCCCCTACAGGGTGGAAAAATGGCCTTCTACCTGGAGGGGGCCTGCGCGGTGGAGACCCGGAT
GATGATGACTGACTACTGGGACTCCTGGGCCTCTTTTCTCCACGTCCACGACCTCTCCCCCTGGCTCTTT
CACGACTTCCCCCCCTGGCTCTTTCACGTCCTCTACCCCGGCGGCCTCCACTACCTCCTCGACCCCGGCC
TCCACTACCTCCTCGACCCCGGCCTCCACTGCCTCCTCGACCCCGGCCTCCACCTCCTGCTCCTGCCCCT
CCTGCTCCTGCCCCTCCTCCTSCTCCTGCCCCTCCTSCCCCTCCTGCTCCTGCCCCTCCTSCCCCTCCTG
CTCCTGCCCCTCCTGCCCCTCCTGCTCCTGCCCCTCCTGCCCCTCCTCCTGCTCCTGCCCCTCCTGCCCC
TCCTCCTGCTCCTSCCCCTCCTCCCCCTCCTCCTCCTCCCCCT
